Addgene plasmid #89932: pCMV MN (eGFP)
Purpose: Expresses the MN fragment only of the sMTase system for targeted DNA methylation in mammalian cells. Contains a eGFP marker expressed off separate promoter.
Depositing lab: Carl Novina. Depositing organization: Dana-Farber Cancer Institute. Publication: Targeted DNA methylation in human cells using engineered dCas9-methyltransferases. Xiong T, Meister GE, Workman RE, Kato NC, Spellberg MJ, Turker F, Timp W, Ostermeier M, Novina CD. Sci Rep. 2017 Jul 27;7(1):6732. doi: 10.1038/s41598-017-06757-0. PubMed 28751638.
Backbone
  Vector backbone: pCMV
  Backbone size w/o insert (bp): 4156
  Total vector size (bp): 5023
  Vector type: Mammalian Expression
Growth in bacteria
  Bacterial resistance: Ampicillin, 100 μg/mL
  Growth temperature: 37°C
  Growth strain: DH5alpha
  Copy number: High Copy
Gene/Insert
  Gene/Insert name: MN (alt name: NLS-HA-MN)
  Insert size (bp): 867
  Mutation: M.SssI residues 2-272 fragment
  GenBank ID: X17195
  Promoter: CMV
  Tag / fusion protein: HA (N terminal on insert)
  Cloning method: Gibson Cloning
  Sequencing primers: 5′ CGTGTACGGTGGGAGG; 3′ gcttgccaaacctacaggtgg
Terms and licenses: Academic/Nonprofit Terms; Industry Terms: Not Available to Industry
Depositor comments: Does not contain active methylatransferase - general cloning strains can be used.
How to cite: pCMV MN (eGFP) was a gift from Carl Novina (Addgene plasmid # 89932 ; http://n2t.net/addgene:89932 ; RRID:Addgene_89932)
