[The description below was written by a language model from this plasmid's Addgene catalogue record, the feature table of its GenBank file and pLannotate feature annotations shown in this document.]
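Description:
pCMV MN (eGFP) is a 5,023 bp mammalian expression plasmid built on a pCMV backbone. It is propagated in E. coli as a high-copy plasmid through a ColE1/pUC-type origin and selected with ampicillin via the β-lactamase gene and its native promoter. Its payload is the "MN" half of a split methyltransferase (sMTase) system for targeted DNA methylation in mammalian cells. The CMV immediate-early enhancer/promoter drives an open reading frame that begins with an SV40 large T nuclear localization signal. This is followed by an HA epitope tag and then residues 2–272 of M.SssI, the CpG-specific de novo methylase from Spiroplasma. The NLS directs the fragment to the nucleus, and the N-terminal HA tag allows it to be detected.

A second, independent cassette places EGFP under the spleen focus-forming virus (SFFV) LTR promoter, providing a fluorescent marker for transfected cells. An SV40 polyadenylation signal lies downstream of EGFP. Automated annotation also picks up a loxP site upstream of the CMV enhancer, a short truncated HIV-1 5' LTR fragment just after the promoter, and a fragment of the bleomycin-resistance gene after EGFP. These look like leftovers from the backbone's history, and the record assigns them no function.

Because the plasmid carries only the N-terminal fragment, the depositor notes that it does not encode an active methyltransferase, so ordinary cloning strains can host it. The associated work concerns engineered dCas9-methyltransferases, but this construct expresses MN alone. The record does not describe the complementary fragment or any dCas9 fusion partner.
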