LOCUS       pCMV_MN_eGFP 5023 bp ds-DNA circular 22-MAR-2017
DEFINITION  .
ACCESSION
VERSION
SOURCE      .
  ORGANISM  .
COMMENT
COMMENT     ApEinfo:methylated:1
FEATURES             Location/Qualifiers
     promoter        1790..2232
                     /vntifkey="29"
                     /label=SFFV
     rep_origin      4338..5020
                     /label=ColE1 origin
     misc_feature    3383..4243
                     /label=AMPR
     misc_feature    join(828..830,1692..1692)
                     /label=MN
     misc_feature    831..851
                     /vntifkey="21"
                     /label=SV40\Large\T\NLS
     misc_feature    852..878
                     /label=HA tag
     misc_feature    879..1691
                     /label=M.SssI [2-272]
     CDS             2294..3013
                     /vntifkey="4"
                     /label=eGFP
     misc_feature    177..793
                     /label=CMV promoter
ORIGIN
        1 ttacggttcc tggccttttg ctggcctttt gctcacatgt ctggtgaatt caagtcgagg
       61 tcgacggtat cgataagctc gcttcacgag attccagcag gtcgagggac ctaataactt
      121 cgtatagcat acattatacg aagttatatt aagggttcca agcttaagtC GCGTTGACAT
      181 TGATTATTGA CTAGTTATTA ATAGTAATCA ATTACGGGGT CATTAGTTCA TAGCCCATAT
      241 ATGGAGTTCC GCGTTACATA ACTTACGGTA AATGGCCCGC CTGGCTGACC GCCCAACGAC
      301 CCCCGCCCAT TGACGTCAAT AATGACGTAT GTTCCCATAG TAACGCCAAT AGGGACTTTC
      361 CATTGACGTC AATGGGTGGA gTATTTACGG TAAACTGCCC ACTTGGCAGT ACATCAAGTG
      421 TATCATATGC CAAGTACGCC CCCTATTGAC GTCAATGACG GTAAATGGCC CGCCTGGCAT
      481 TATGCCCAGT ACATGACCTT ATGGGACTTT CCTACTTGGC AGTACATCTA CGTATTAGTC
      541 ATCGCTATTA CCATGGTGAT GCGGTTTTGG CAGTACATCA ATGGGCGTGG ATAGCGGTTT
      601 GACTCACGGG GATTTCCAAG TCTCCACCCC ATTGACGTCA ATGGGAGTTT GTTTTGGCAC
      661 CAAAATCAAC GGGACTTTCC AAAATGTCGT AACAACTCCG CCCCATTGAC GCAAATGGGC
      721 GGTAGGCGTG TACGGTGGGA GGTCTATATA AGCAGAGCTC TCTGGCTAAC TAGAGAACCC
      781 ACTGCTTACT GGCAtcccag tgtggtggta cgggaattGA CGTCggCATG ccgaagaaga
      841 aacggaaagt gTACCCATAC GAcGTTCCAG AcTACGCTAG TAAGGTGGAG AACAAAACAA
      901 AGAAACTCCG GGTGTTCGAG GCTTTTGCTG GGATCGGGGC CCAACGGAAG GCCTTGGAGA
      961 AAGTAAGGAA GGACGAGTAT GAGATCGTTG GGCTTGCTGA GTGGTATGTC CCTGCCATTG
     1021 TGATGTATCA AGCGATCCAC AATAACTTCC ATACTAAGCT TGAGTACAAG TCCGTGTCTA
     1081 GGGAAGAGAT GATTGATTAC TTGGAGAACA AGACTCTATC TTGGAATAGC AAGAACCCCG
     1141 TGAGCAATGG CTACTGGAAG AGGAAGAAGG ATGATGAACT AAAGATTATC TACAACGCTA
     1201 TAAAGCTCTC AGAAAAGGAG GGGAATATCT TCGACATCAG GGATCTATAT AAGCGGACTC
     1261 TCAAAAACAT TGACCTTCTG ACATACAGCT TCCCTTGCCA GGATCTGTCC CAGCAAGGCA
     1321 TTCAGAAGGG TATGAAAAGA GGATCTGGCA CTAGGTCTGG ACTCCTGTGG GAGATTGAAA
     1381 GGGCACTGGA CTCAACTGAG AAGAACGATC TTCCAAAGTA TCTATTGATG GAGAACGTTG
     1441 GCGCTTTACT CCATAAGAAG AACGAGGAAG AGCTAAACCA GTGGAAACAG AAACTTGAGT
     1501 CTTTGGGATA CCAAAACTCA ATTGAGGTGT TGAACGCTGC CGATTTTGGC TCCTCTCAGG
     1561 CTAGAAGGAG AGTGTTCATG ATAAGCACTC TTAACGAGTT CGTTGAACTG CCTAAAGGCG
     1621 ACAAGAAGCC TAAGTCCATC AAGAAAGTTC TGAACAAGAT CGTGTCAGAG AAGGACATTC
     1681 TGAACAACCT GTAAGctgat TTTctgcTat ctttcatAAT AAAggcagcc tTGCCTGAAG
     1741 TCGCAGGTTG ACTTcatttt taccgggacg atctcTCGaa gcGGATCCat gaaagacccc
     1801 acctgtaggt ttggcaagct agctgcagta acgccatttt gcaaggcatg gaaaaatacc
     1861 aaaccaagaa tagagaagtt cagatcaagg gcgggtacat gaaaatagct aacgttgggc
     1921 caaacaggat atctgcggtg agcagtttcg gccccggccc ggggccaaga acagatggtc
     1981 accgcagttt cggccccggc ccgaggccaa gaacagatgg tccccagata tggcccaacc
     2041 ctcagcagtt tcttaagacc catcagatgt ttccaggctc ccccaaggac ctgaaatgac
     2101 cctgcgcctt atttgaatta accaatcagc ctgcttctcg cttctgttcg cgcgcttctg
     2161 cttcccgagc tctataaaag agctcacaac ccctcactcg gcgcgccagt cctccgattg
     2221 actgagtcgc ccggATGCAT CTTCATCGGA CAGGTTAGAC CAGACTTATC CGGATAAGTC
     2281 TGGTCCCGCC AccATGGtga gcaagggcga ggagctgttc accggggtgg tgcccatcct
     2341 ggtcgagctg gacggcgacg taaacggcca caagttcagc gtgtccggcg agggcgaggg
     2401 cgatgccacc tacggcaagc tgaccctgaa gttcatctgc accaccggca agctgcccgt
     2461 gccctggccc accctcgtga ccaccctgac ctacggcgtg cagtgcttca gccgctaccc
     2521 cgaccacatg aagcagcacg acttcttcaa gtccgccatg cccgaaggct acgtccagga
     2581 gcgcaccatc ttcttcaagg acgacggcaa ctacaagacc cgcgccgagg tgaagttcga
     2641 gggcgacacc ctggtgaacc gcatcgagct gaagggcatc gacttcaagg aggacggcaa
     2701 catcctgggg cacaagctgg agtacaacta caacagccac aacgtctata tcatggccga
     2761 caagcagaag aacggcatca aggtgaactt caagatccgc cacaacatcg aggacggcag
     2821 cgtgcagctc gccgaccact accagcagaa cacccccatc ggcgacggcc ccgtgctgct
     2881 gcccgacaac cactacctga gcacccagtc cgccctgagc aaagacccca acgagaagcg
     2941 cgatcacatg gtcctgctgg agttcgtgac cgccgccggg atcactctcg gcatggacga
     3001 gctgtacaag taactagtac gtgctacgag atttcgattc caccgccgcc ttctatgaaa
     3061 ggttgggctt cggaatcgtt ttccgggacg ccggctggat gatcctccag cgcggggatc
     3121 tcatgctgga gttcttcgcc caccccaact tgtttattgc agcttataat ggttacaaat
     3181 aaagcaatag catcacaaat ttcacaaata aagcattttt ttcactgcat tctagttgtg
     3241 gtttgtcccg tcaggtggca cttttcgggg aaatgtgcgc ggaaccccta tttgtttatt
     3301 tttctaaata cattcaaata tgtatccgct catgagacaa taaccctgat aaatgcttca
     3361 ataatattga aaaaggaaga gtatgagtat tcaacatttc cgtgtcgccc ttattccctt
     3421 ttttgcggca ttttgccttc ctgtttttgc tcacccagaa acgctggtga aagtaaaaga
     3481 tgctgaagat cagttgggtg cacgagtggg ttacatcgaa ctggatctca acagcggtaa
     3541 gatccttgag agttttcgcc ccgaagaacg ttttccaatg atgagcactt ttaaagttct
     3601 gctatgtggc gcggtattat cccgtattga cgccgggcaa gagcaactcg gtcgccgcat
     3661 acactattct cagaatgact tggttgagta ctcaccagtc acagaaaagc atcttacgga
     3721 tggcatgaca gtaagagaat tatgcagtgc tgccataacc atgagtgata acactgcggc
     3781 caacttactt ctgacaacga tcggaggacc gaaggagcta accgcttttt tgcacaacat
     3841 gggggatcat gtaactcgcc ttgatcgttg ggaaccggag ctgaatgaag ccataccaaa
     3901 cgacgagcgt gacaccacga tgcctgtagc aatggcaaca acgttgcgca aactattaac
     3961 tggcgaacta cttactctag cttcccggca acaattaata gactggatgg aggcggataa
     4021 agttgcagga ccacttctgc gctcggccct tccggctggc tggtttattg ctgataaatc
     4081 tggagccggt gagcgtggaa gccgcggtat cattgcagca ctggggccag atggtaagcc
     4141 ctcccgtatc gtagttatct acacgacggg gagtcaggca actatggatg aacgaaatag
     4201 acagatcgct gagataggtg cctcactgat taagcattgg taactgtcag accaagttta
     4261 ctcatatata ctttagattg atttaaaact tcatttttaa tttaaaagga tctaggtgaa
     4321 gatccttttt gataatctca tgaccaaaat cccttaacgt gagttttcgt tccactgagc
     4381 gtcagacccc gtagaaaaga tcaaaggatc ttcttgagat cctttttttc tgcgcgtaat
     4441 ctgctgcttg caaacaaaaa aaccaccgct accagcggtg gtttgtttgc cggatcaaga
     4501 gctaccaact ctttttccga aggtaactgg cttcagcaga gcgcagatac caaatactgt
     4561 ccttctagtg tagccgtagt taggccacca cttcaagaac tctgtagcac cgcctacata
     4621 cctcgctctg ctaatcctgt taccagtggc tgctgccagt ggcgataagt cgtgtcttac
     4681 cgggttggac tcaagacgat agttaccgga taaggcgcag cggtcgggct gaacgggggg
     4741 ttcgtgcaca cagcccagct tggagcgaac gacctacacc gaactgagat acctacagcg
     4801 tgagctatga gaaagcgcca cgcttcccga agggagaaag gcggacaggt atccggtaag
     4861 cggcagggtc ggaacaggag agcgcacgag ggagcttcca gggggaaacg cctggtatct
     4921 ttatagtcct gtcgggtttc gccacctctg acttgagcgt cgatttttgt gatgctcgtc
     4981 aggggggcgg agcctatgga aaaacgccag caacgcggcc ttt
//
