Features (pLannotate 1.2.2; 13 found; start..end, strand, type, name):
     23..47      -  misc_feature   MCS (fragment): pBluescript multiple cloning site
     82..115     +  protein_bind   loxP: Cre-mediated recombination occurs in the 8-bp core sequence (GCATACAT). Cre recombinase
    144..523     +  enhancer       CMV enhancer: human cytomegalovirus immediate early enhancer
    524..727     +  promoter       CMV promoter: human cytomegalovirus (CMV) immediate early promoter
    723..756     +  LTR            5' LTR (truncated) (fragment): truncated 5' long terminal repeat (LTR) from HIV-1
    847..1659    +  CDS            sssIM (fragment): MTSI_SPISQ - Also known as mssSI. Protein inferred from homology: Swiss-Prot protein existence level 3. This de-novo methylase methylates completely and exclusively CG residues in Spiroplasma strain MQ-1 DNA. From Spiroplasma monobiae (strain ATCC 33825 / MQ-1).
   1796..2202    +  promoter       SFFV promoter: spleen focus-forming virus long terminal repeat (LTR) promoter
   2262..2981    +  CDS            EGFP: the original enhanced GFP (Yang et al., 1996) mammalian codon-optimized
   2995..3120    +  CDS            ble (fragment): BLE_KLEPN - Experimental evidence at protein level: Swiss-Prot protein existence level 1. Binding protein with a strong affinity to the bleomycin family of antibiotics. Binds to CL990; an antimitotic-antibiotic compound. From Klebsiella pneumoniae.
   3115..3196    +  polyA_signal   SV40 poly(A) signal: SV40 polyadenylation signal
   3246..3350    +  promoter       AmpR promoter: bla
   3351..4211    +  CDS            AmpR: β-lactamase; bla; confers resistance to ampicillin, carbenicillin, and related antibiotics
   4382..4970    +  rep_origin     ori: high-copy-number ColE1/pMB1/pBR322/pUC origin of replication
>Addgene plasmid #89932 | pCMV MN (eGFP) | addgene full sequence | sequence record 177997 | Addgene NGS Result
TCACATGTCTGGTGAATTCAAGTCGAGGTCGACGGTATCGATAAGCTCGCTTCACGAGATTCCAGCAGGT
CGAGGGACCTAATAACTTCGTATAGCATACATTATACGAAGTTATATTAAGGGTTCCAAGCTTAAGTCGC
GTTGACATTGATTATTGACTAGTTATTAATAGTAATCAATTACGGGGTCATTAGTTCATAGCCCATATAT
GGAGTTCCGCGTTACATAACTTACGGTAAATGGCCCGCCTGGCTGACCGCCCAACGACCCCCGCCCATTG
ACGTCAATAATGACGTATGTTCCCATAGTAACGCCAATAGGGACTTTCCATTGACGTCAATGGGTGGAGT
ATTTACGGTAAACTGCCCACTTGGCAGTACATCAAGTGTATCATATGCCAAGTACGCCCCCTATTGACGT
CAATGACGGTAAATGGCCCGCCTGGCATTATGCCCAGTACATGACCTTATGGGACTTTCCTACTTGGCAG
TACATCTACGTATTAGTCATCGCTATTACCATGGTGATGCGGTTTTGGCAGTACATCAATGGGCGTGGAT
AGCGGTTTGACTCACGGGGATTTCCAAGTCTCCACCCCATTGACGTCAATGGGAGTTTGTTTTGGCACCA
AAATCAACGGGACTTTCCAAAATGTCGTAACAACTCCGCCCCATTGACGCAAATGGGCGGTAGGCGTGTA
CGGTGGGAGGTCTATATAAGCAGAGCTCTCTGGCTAACTAGAGAACCCACTGCTTACTGGCATCCCAGTG
TGGTGGTACGGGAATTGACGTCGGCATGCCGAAGAAGAAACGGAAAGTGTACCCATACGACGTTCCAGAC
TACGCTAGTAAGGTGGAGAACAAAACAAAGAAACTCCGGGTGTTCGAGGCTTTTGCTGGGATCGGGGCCC
AACGGAAGGCCTTGGAGAAAGTAAGGAAGGACGAGTATGAGATCGTTGGGCTTGCTGAGTGGTATGTCCC
TGCCATTGTGATGTATCAAGCGATCCACAATAACTTCCATACTAAGCTTGAGTACAAGTCCGTGTCTAGG
GAAGAGATGATTGATTACTTGGAGAACAAGACTCTATCTTGGAATAGCAAGAACCCCGTGAGCAATGGCT
ACTGGAAGAGGAAGAAGGATGATGAACTAAAGATTATCTACAACGCTATAAAGCTCTCAGAAAAGGAGGG
GAATATCTTCGACATCAGGGATCTATATAAGCGGACTCTCAAAAACATTGACCTTCTGACATACAGCTTC
CCTTGCCAGGATCTGTCCCAGCAAGGCATTCAGAAGGGTATGAAAAGAGGATCTGGCACTAGGTCTGGAC
TCCTGTGGGAGATTGAAAGGGCACTGGACTCAACTGAGAAGAACGATCTTCCAAAGTATCTATTGATGGA
GAACGTTGGCGCTTTACTCCATAAGAAGAACGAGGAAGAGCTAAACCAGTGGAAACAGAAACTTGAGTCT
TTGGGATACCAAAACTCAATTGAGGTGTTGAACGCTGCCGATTTTGGCTCCTCTCAGGCTAGAAGGAGAG
TGTTCATGATAAGCACTCTTAACGAGTTCGTTGAACTGCCTAAAGGCGACAAGAAGCCTAAGTCCATCAA
GAAAGTTCTGAACAAGATCGTGTCAGAGAAGGACATTCTGAACAACCTGTAAGCTGATTTTCTGCTATCT
TTCATAATAAAGGCAGCCTTGCCTGAAGTCGCAGGTTGACTTCATTTTTACCGGGACGATCTCTCGAAGC
GGATCCATGAAAGACCCCACCTGTAGGTTTGGCAAGCTAGCTGCAGTAACGCCATTTTGCAAGGCATGGA
AAAATACCAAACCAAGAATAGAGAAGTTCAGATCAAGGGCGGGTACATGAAAATAGCTAACGTTGGGCCA
AACAGGATATCTGCGGTGAGCAGTTTCGGCCCCGGCCCGGGGCCAAGAACAGATGGTCACCGCAGTTTCG
GCCCCGGCCCGAGGCCAAGAACAGATGGTCCCCAGATATGGCCCAACCCTCAGCAGTTTCTTAAGACCCA
TCAGATGTTTCCAGGCTCCCCCAAGGACCTGAAATGACCCTGCGCCTTATTTGAATTAACCAATCAGCCT
GCTTCTCGCTTCTGTTCGCGCGCTTCTGCTTCCCGAGCTCTATAAAAGAGCTCACAACCCCTCACTCGGC
GCGCCAGTCCTCCGATTGACTGAGTCGCCCGGATGCATCTTCATCGGACAGGTTAGATCAGACTTATCCG
GATAAGTCTGGTCCCGCCACCATGGTGAGCAAGGGCGAGGAGCTGTTCACCGGGGTGGTGCCCATCCTGG
TCGAGCTGGACGGCGACGTAAACGGCCACAAGTTCAGCGTGTCCGGCGAGGGCGAGGGCGATGCCACCTA
CGGCAAGCTGACCCTGAAGTTCATCTGCACCACCGGCAAGCTGCCCGTGCCCTGGCCCACCCTCGTGACC
ACCCTGACCTACGGCGTGCAGTGCTTCAGCCGCTACCCCGACCACATGAAGCAGCACGACTTCTTCAAGT
CCGCCATGCCCGAAGGCTACGTCCAGGAGCGCACCATCTTCTTCAAGGACGACGGCAACTACAAGACCCG
CGCCGAGGTGAAGTTCGAGGGCGACACCCTGGTGAACCGCATCGAGCTGAAGGGCATCGACTTCAAGGAG
GACGGCAACATCCTGGGGCACAAGCTGGAGTACAACTACAACAGCCACAACGTCTATATCATGGCCGACA
AGCAGAAGAACGGCATCAAGGTGAACTTCAAGATCCGCCACAACATCGAGGACGGCAGCGTGCAGCTCGC
CGACCACTACCAGCAGAACACCCCCATCGGCGACGGCCCCGTGCTGCTGCCCGACAACCACTACCTGAGC
ACCCAGTCCGCCCTGAGCAAAGACCCCAACGAGAAGCGCGATCACATGGTCCTGCTGGAGTTCGTGACCG
CCGCCGGGATCACTCTCGGCATGGACGAGCTGTACAAGTAACTAGTACGTGCTACGAGATTTCGATTCCA
CCGCCGCCTTCTATGAAAGGTTGGGCTTCGGAATCGTTTTCCGGGACGCCGGCTGGATGATCCTCCAGCG
CGGGGATCTCATGCTGGAGTTCTTCGCCCACCCCAACTTGTTTATTGCAGCTTATAATGGTTACAAATAA
AGCAATAGCATCACAAATTTCACAAATAAAGCATTTTTTTCACTGCATTCTAGTTGTGGTTTGTCCCGTC
AGGTGGCACTTTTCGGGGAAATGTGCGCGGAACCCCTATTTGTTTATTTTTCTAAATACATTCAAATATG
TATCCGCTCATGAGACAATAACCCTGATAAATGCTTCAATAATATTGAAAAAGGAAGAGTATGAGTATTC
AACATTTCCGTGTCGCCCTTATTCCCTTTTTTGCGGCATTTTGCCTTCCTGTTTTTGCTCACCCAGAAAC
GCTGGTGAAAGTAAAAGATGCTGAAGATCAGTTGGGTGCACGAGTGGGTTACATCGAACTGGATCTCAAC
AGCGGTAAGATCCTTGAGAGTTTTCGCCCCGAAGAACGTTTTCCAATGATGAGCACTTTTAAAGTTCTGC
TATGTGGCGCGGTATTATCCCGTATTGACGCCGGGCAAGAGCAACTCGGTCGCCGCATACACTATTCTCA
GAATGACTTGGTTGAGTACTCACCAGTCACAGAAAAGCATCTTACGGATGGCATGACAGTAAGAGAATTA
TGCAGTGCTGCCATAACCATGAGTGATAACACTGCGGCCAACTTACTTCTGACAACGATCGGAGGACCGA
AGGAGCTAACCGCTTTTTTGCACAACATGGGGGATCATGTAACTCGCCTTGATCGTTGGGAACCGGAGCT
GAATGAAGCCATACCAAACGACGAGCGTGACACCACGATGCCTGTAGCAATGGCAACAACGTTGCGCAAA
CTATTAACTGGCGAACTACTTACTCTAGCTTCCCGGCAACAATTAATAGACTGGATGGAGGCGGATAAAG
TTGCAGGACCACTTCTGCGCTCGGCCCTTCCGGCTGGCTGGTTTATTGCTGATAAATCTGGAGCCGGTGA
GCGTGGAAGCCGCGGTATCATTGCAGCACTGGGGCCAGATGGTAAGCCCTCCCGTATCGTAGTTATCTAC
ACGACGGGGAGTCAGGCAACTATGGATGAACGAAATAGACAGATCGCTGAGATAGGTGCCTCACTGATTA
AGCATTGGTAACTGTCAGACCAAGTTTACTCATATATACTTTAGATTGATTTAAAACTTCATTTTTAATT
TAAAAGGATCTAGGTGAAGATCCTTTTTGATAATCTCATGACCAAAATCCCTTAACGTGAGTTTTCGTTC
CACTGAGCGTCAGACCCCGTAGAAAAGATCAAAGGATCTTCTTGAGATCCTTTTTTTCTGCGCGTAATCT
GCTGCTTGCAAACAAAAAAACCACCGCTACCAGCGGTGGTTTGTTTGCCGGATCAAGAGCTACCAACTCT
TTTTCCGAAGGTAACTGGCTTCAGCAGAGCGCAGATACCAAATACTGTTCTTCTAGTGTAGCCGTAGTTA
GGCCACCACTTCAAGAACTCTGTAGCACCGCCTACATACCTCGCTCTGCTAATCCTGTTACCAGTGGCTG
CTGCCAGTGGCGATAAGTCGTGTCTTACCGGGTTGGACTCAAGACGATAGTTACCGGATAAGGCGCAGCG
GTCGGGCTGAACGGGGGGTTCGTGCACACAGCCCAGCTTGGAGCGAACGACCTACACCGAACTGAGATAC
CTACAGCGTGAGCTATGAGAAAGCGCCACGCTTCCCGAAGGGAGAAAGGCGGACAGGTATCCGGTAAGCG
GCAGGGTCGGAACAGGAGAGCGCACGAGGGAGCTTCCAGGGGGAAACGCCTGGTATCTTTATAGTCCTGT
CGGGTTTCGCCACCTCTGACTTGAGCGTCGATTTTTGTGATGCTCGTCAGGGGGGCGGAGCCTATGGAAA
AACGCCAGCAACGCGGCCTTTTTACGGTTCCTGGCCTTTTGCTGGCCTTTTGC
